Addgene plasmid #210944: pNLF1-N_GID4:1-300
Purpose: Mammalian expression of full-length human GID4. N-terminal NanoLuc luciferase tag.
Depositing lab: Cheryl Arrowsmith. Depositing organization: University of Toronto. Publication: A Target Class Ligandability Evaluation of WD40 Repeat-Containing Proteins. Ackloo S, Li F, Szewczyk M, Seitova A, Loppnau P, Zeng H, Xu J, Ahmad S, Arnautova YA, Baghaie AJ, Beldar S, Bolotokova A, Centrella PA, Chau I, Clark MA, Cuozzo JW, Dehghani-Tafti S, Disch JS, Dong A, Dumas A, Feng JA, Ghiabi P, Gibson E, Gilmer J, Goldman B, Green SR, Guie MA, Guilinger JP, Harms N, Herasymenko O, Houliston S, Hutchinson A, Kearnes S, Keefe AD, Kimani SW, Kramer T, Kutera M, Kwak HA, Lento C, Li Y, Liu J, Loup J, Machado RAC, Mulhern CJ, Perveen S, Righetto GL, Riley P, Shrestha S, Sigel EA, Silva M, Sintchak MD, Slakman BL, Taylor RD, Thompson J, Torng W, Underkoffler C, von Rechenberg M, Walsh RT, Watson I, Wilson DJ, Wolf E, Yadav M, Yazdi AK, Zhang J, Zhang Y, Santhakumar V, Edwards AM, Barsyte-Lovejoy D, Schapira M, Brown PJ, Halabelian L, Arrowsmith CH. J Med Chem. 2025 Jan 23;68(2):1092-1112. doi: 10.1021/acs.jmedchem.4c02010. Epub 2024 Nov 4. PubMed 39495097.
Backbone
  Vector backbone: pNLF1-N
  Backbone manufacturer: Promega
  Vector type: Mammalian Expression
  Selectable markers: Hygromycin
Growth in bacteria
  Bacterial resistance: Ampicillin, 100 μg/mL
  Growth temperature: 37°C
  Growth strain: DH5alpha
  Copy number: High Copy
Gene/Insert
  Gene/Insert name: GID4:M1-R300
  Species: H. sapiens (human)
  Insert size (bp): 900
  Mutation: wild type
  Entrez Gene: C17orf39 (a.k.a. MGC3048)
  Promoter: CMV
  Tag / fusion protein: NanoLuc luciferase (N terminal on insert)
  Cloning method: Ligation Independent Cloning
  Sequencing primers: 5′ gtaaccatcaacggagtgac; 3′ tatcatgtctgctcgaagc
Resource information
  A portion of this plasmid was derived from a plasmid made by: Mammalian Gene Collection (BC041829)
Terms and licenses: Academic/Nonprofit Terms; Industry Terms: Not Available to Industry
Depositor comments: 5' Cloning Site: EcoR1 (not destroyed), 3' Cloning Site: Xba1 (not destroyed). N terminal tag: mvftledfvgdwrqtagynldqvleqggvsslfqnlgvsvtpiqrivlsgenglkidihviipyeglsgdqmgqiekifkvvypvddhhfkvilhygtlvidgvtpnmidyfgrpyegiavfdgkkitvtgtlwngnkiiderlinpdgsllfrvtingvtgwrlcerilagssgaiasef.
How to cite: pNLF1-N_GID4:1-300 was a gift from Cheryl Arrowsmith (Addgene plasmid # 210944 ; http://n2t.net/addgene:210944 ; RRID:Addgene_210944)
