[The description below was written by a language model from this plasmid's Addgene catalogue record and pLannotate feature annotations shown in this document.]
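Description:
pNLF1-N_GID4:1-300 is a 6.8 kb mammalian expression plasmid built on the Promega pNLF1-N backbone, designed to produce full-length, wild-type human GID4 (residues M1–R300; also known as C17orf39 or VID24) fused at its N-terminus to NanoLuc luciferase. It is propagated in E. coli at high copy from a ColE1/pUC-type origin under ampicillin selection (β-lactamase with its own promoter), and a ColE1 cer site helps keep the plasmid monomeric. For mammalian cells, a separate cassette with the SV40 enhancer/early promoter, the hygromycin phosphotransferase gene (hph) and a synthetic poly(A) signal allows hygromycin selection of stable transfectants.

The expression unit consists of the CMV immediate-early enhancer and promoter followed by a chimeric β-globin/immunoglobulin intron, which generally improves transcript processing and expression. A T7 promoter just upstream of the coding region would also permit in vitro transcription. The human codon-optimized Nluc reading frame is followed, after a short linker, by the 900 bp GID4 coding sequence, which was derived from a Mammalian Gene Collection clone and inserted by ligation-independent cloning between retained EcoRI and XbaI sites. An SV40 poly(A) signal lies downstream. Several small annotated fragments (SET1, T7 terminator, large T antigen, M13 ori, bom, tnpA) are most likely backbone remnants or partial matches rather than functional parts.

GID4 is the substrate-recognition subunit of the CTLH E3 ubiquitin ligase complex and binds Pro/N-degron peptides. The record states the purpose only as mammalian expression of the tagged protein. NanoLuc fusions of this kind are commonly used as luminescent donors in cellular BRET assays of ligand or protein binding, which fits the associated study of WD40-repeat protein ligandability.
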