Features (pLannotate 1.2.2; 20 found; start..end, strand, type, name):
    140..517     +  enhancer       CMV enhancer: human cytomegalovirus immediate early enhancer
    519..718     +  promoter       CMV promoter: human cytomegalovirus (CMV) immediate early promoter
    857..989     +  intron         chimeric intron: chimera between introns from human β-globin and immunoglobulin heavy chain genes
   1033..1051    +  promoter       T7 promoter: promoter for bacteriophage T7 RNA polymerase
   1065..1577    +  CDS            Nluc: NanoLuc® luciferase human codon-optimized
   1608..2507    +  CDS            GID4 (sequence partly withheld): GID4_HUMAN - Also known as C17orf39, VID24. Experimental evidence at protein level: Swiss-Prot protein existence level 1. Substrate-recognition subunit of the CTLH E3 ubiquitin- protein ligase complex that selectively accepts ubiquitin from UBE2H and mediates ubiquitination and subsequent proteasomal degradation of the transcription factor HBP1 (Probable) (PubMed:29911972). Binds proteins and peptides with a Pro/N-degron consisting of an unmodified N-terminal Pro followed by a small residue, and has the highest affinity for the peptide Pro-Gly-Leu-Trp (PubMed:29632410). Binds peptides with an
   2556..2581    +  CDS            SET1 (fragment): solubility-enhancement tag derived from T7 phage gene 10B
   2589..2605    +  terminator     T7 terminator (fragment): transcription terminator for bacteriophage T7 RNA polymerase
   2625..2746    -  polyA_signal   SV40 poly(A) signal: SV40 polyadenylation signal
   2769..2837    -  CDS            large T antigen (fragment): large T antigen from SV40 (simian virus 40)
   2842..2874    +  rep_origin     M13 ori (fragment): M13 bacteriophage origin of replication; arrow indicates direction of (+) strand synthesis
   2875..2926    -  misc_feature   bom (fragment): basis of mobility region from pBR322
   2991..3348    +  promoter       SV40 promoter: SV40 enhancer and early promoter
   3379..4401    +  CDS            hph: KHYB_ECOLX - Experimental evidence at protein level: Swiss-Prot protein existence level 1. The aminoglycoside phosphotransferases achieve inactivation of their antibiotic substrates by phosphorylation. Only phosphorylates hygromycin and closely related compounds such as demethyl analogs and destomycin. From Escherichia coli.
   4440..4488    +  polyA_signal   poly(A) signal: synthetic polyadenylation signal
   4509..4601    -  CDS            tnpA (fragment): TN5P_ECOLX - Also known as tnp. Experimental evidence at protein level: Swiss-Prot protein existence level 1. Mediates transposition of transposon Tn5 by a 'cut and paste' mechanism. First, the monomeric transposase binds the 19 bp inverted DNA repeats flanking the transposon. Then, dimerization of the DNA- bound transposase creates a synaptic DNA complex. After nicking of the first DNA strand, excision of the transposon proceeds through a series of intermediates. The transposase then mediates the insertion of the transposon at a new site by strand transfer. The activity of the wild- type tran
   4644..4748    +  promoter       AmpR promoter: bla
   4749..5609    +  CDS            AmpR: β-lactamase; bla; confers resistance to ampicillin, carbenicillin, and related antibiotics
   5767..6355    -  rep_origin     ori: high-copy-number ColE1/pMB1/pBR322/pUC origin of replication
   6471..6754    +  misc_feature   cer region: ColE1-derived recombination site that helps to maintain plasmids as monomers
>Addgene plasmid #210944 | pNLF1-N_GID4:1-300 | addgene full sequence | sequence record 423285 | Addgene NGS Result
TCAATATTGGCCATTAGCCATATTATTCATTGGTTATATAGCATAAATCAATATTGGCTATTGGCCATTG
CATACGTTGTATCTATATCATAATATGTACATTTATATTGGCTCATGTCCAATATGACCGCCATGTTGGC
ATTGATTATTGACTAGTTATTAATAGTAATCAATTACGGGGTCATTAGTTCATAGCCCATATATGGAGTT
CCGCGTTACATAACTTACGGTAAATGGCCCGCCTGGCTGACCGCCCAACGACCCCCGCCCATTGACGTCA
ATAATGACGTATGTTCCCATAGTAACGCCAATAGGGACTTTCCATTGACGTCAATGGGTGGAGTATTTAC
GGTAAACTGCCCACTTGGCAGTACATCAAGTGTATCATATGCCAAGTCCGCCCCCTATTGACGTCAATGA
CGGTAAATGGCCCGCCTGGCATTATGCCCAGTACATGACCTTACGGGACTTTCCTACTTGGCAGTACATC
TACGTATTAGTCATCGCTATTACCATGGTGATGCGGTTTTGGCAGTACACCAATGGGCGTGGATAGCGGT
TTGACTCACGGGGATTTCCAAGTCTCCACCCCATTGACGTCAATGGGAGTTTGTTTTGGCACCAAAATCA
ACGGGACTTTCCAAAATGTCGTAATAACCCCGCCCCGTTGACGCAAATGGGCGGTAGGCGTGTACGGTGG
GAGGTCTATATAAGCAGAGCTGGTTTAGTGAACCGTCAGATCACTAGAAGCTTTATTGCGGTAGTTTATC
ACAGTTAAATTGCTAACGCAGTCAGTGCTTCTGACACAACAGTCTCGAACTTAAGCTGCAGAAGTTGGTC
GTGAGGCACTGGGCAGGTAAGTATCAAGGTTACAAGACAGGTTTAAGGAGACCAATAGAAACTGGGCTTG
TCGAGACAGAGAAGACTCTTGCGTTTCTGATAGGCACCTATTGGTCTTACTGACATCCACTTTGCCTTTC
TCTCCACAGGTGTCCACTCCCAGTTCAATTACAGCTCTTAAGGCTAGAGTATTAATACGACTCACTATAG
GGCTAGCGCTCACCATGGTCTTCACACTCGAAGATTTCGTTGGGGACTGGCGACAGACAGCCGGCTACAA
CCTGGACCAAGTCCTTGAACAGGGAGGTGTGTCCAGTTTGTTTCAGAATCTCGGGGTGTCCGTAACTCCG
ATCCAAAGGATTGTCCTGAGCGGTGAAAATGGGCTGAAGATCGACATCCATGTCATCATCCCGTATGAAG
GTCTGAGCGGCGACCAAATGGGCCAGATCGAAAAAATTTTTAAGGTGGTGTACCCTGTGGATGATCATCA
CTTTAAGGTGATCCTGCACTATGGCACACTGGTAATCGACGGGGTTACGCCGAACATGATCGACTATTTC
GGACGGCCGTATGAAGGCATCGCCGTGTTCGACGGCAAAAAGATCACTGTAACAGGGACCCTGTGGAACG
GCAACAAAATTATCGACGAGCGCCTGATCAACCCCGACGGCTCCCTGCTGTTCCGAGTAACCATCAACGG
AGTGACCGGCTGGCGGCTGTGCGAACGCATTCTGGCGGGCTCGAGCGGCGCGATCGCTTCCGAATTCATG
TGTGCGCGAGGGCAAGTCGGGAGGGGGACCCAGCTCAGGACTGGGAGGCCCTGCTCGCAGGTCCCTGGGT
CCCGGTGGCGGCCGGAGCGCTTGCTCCGCAGGCAGCGGGCGGGTGGTCGCCCCTCCCGCCCCCACCCCGC
GCGTGCGCGCCCCGGCCTCTCCCTCCCCGCCACCCTCCTCGGCTCCCGCGCGGCGGCGGCGGTTCCTCTC
CCACTCCCCCCAGCCCTGGCTCCGGGGGACCCCGCGATGCCGGTCCGCACCGAGTGTCCCCCGCCGGCCG
GTGCCTCCGCTGCCTCCGCGGCCTCACTCATCCCGCCGCCGCCCATCAACACCCAGCAGCCCGGCGTGGC
CACCAGCCTGCTCTAC
[498 nt withheld, positions 1977-2474]
CCTGAACACAGTGCACCCATCTATGAATTCCGGTAATAATCTAGATTTGGGCCCAATTCCTGCAGGATTT
TGCGGCCGCTTGCTGAGTTGGCTGCTGCCACCGCTGAGCAATAACTAGCATAACCCCTTGGCCGCTTCGA
GCAGACATGATAAGATACATTGATGAGTTTGGACAAACCACAACTAGAATGCAGTGAAAAAAATGCTTTA
TTTGTGAAATTTGTGATGCTATTGCTTTATTTGTAACCATTATAAGCTGCAATAAACAAGTTAACAACAA
CAATTGCATTCATTTTATGTTTCAGGTTCAGGGGGAGATGTGGGAGGTTTTTTTAAGCAAGTAAAACCTC
TACAAATGTGGTAAAATCGAATTTTAACAAAATATTAACGCTTACAATTTCCTGATGCGGTATTTTCTCC
TTACGCATCTGTGCGGTATTTCACACCGCATACGCGGATCTGCGCAGCACCATGGCCTGAAATAACCTCT
GAAAGAGGAACTTGGTTAGGTACCTTCTGAGGCGGAAAGAACCAGCTGTGGAATGTGTGTCAGTTAGGGT
GTGGAAAGTCCCCAGGCTCCCCAGCAGGCAGAAGTATGCAAAGCATGCATCTCAATTAGTCAGCAACCAG
GTGTGGAAAGTCCCCAGGCTCCCCAGCAGGCAGAAGTATGCAAAGCATGCATCTCAATTAGTCAGCAACC
ATAGTCCCGCCCCTAACTCCGCCCATCCCGCCCCTAACTCCGCCCAGTTCCGCCCATTCTCCGCCCCATG
GCTGACTAATTTTTTTTATTTATGCAGAGGCCGAGGCCGCCTCGGCCTCTGAGCTATTCCAGAAGTAGTG
AGGAGGCTTTTTTGGAGGCCTAGGCTTTTGCAAAAAGCTCGATTCTTCTGACACTAGCGCCACCATGAAG
AAGCCCGAACTCACCGCTACCAGCGTTGAAAAATTTCTCATCGAGAAGTTCGACAGTGTGAGCGACCTGA
TGCAGTTGTCGGAGGGCGAAGAGAGCCGAGCCTTCAGCTTCGATGTCGGCGGACGCGGCTATGTACTGCG
GGTGAATAGCTGCGCTGATGGCTTCTACAAAGACCGCTACGTGTACCGCCACTTCGCCAGCGCTGCACTA
CCCATCCCCGAAGTGTTGGACATCGGCGAGTTCAGCGAGAGCCTGACATACTGCATCAGTAGACGCGCCC
AAGGCGTTACTCTCCAAGACCTCCCCGAAACAGAGCTGCCTGCTGTGTTACAGCCTGTCGCCGAAGCTAT
GGATGCTATTGCCGCCGCCGACCTCAGTCAAACCAGCGGCTTCGGCCCATTCGGGCCCCAAGGCATCGGC
CAGTACACAACCTGGCGGGATTTCATTTGCGCCATTGCTGATCCCCATGTCTACCACTGGCAGACCGTGA
TGGACGACACCGTGTCCGCCAGCGTAGCTCAAGCCCTGGACGAACTGATGCTGTGGGCCGAAGACTGTCC
CGAGGTGCGCCACCTCGTCCATGCCGACTTCGGCAGCAACAACGTCCTGACCGACAACGGCCGCATCACC
GCCGTAATCGACTGGTCCGAAGCTATGTTCGGGGACAGTCAGTACGAGGTGGCCAACATCTTCTTCTGGC
GGCCCTGGCTGGCTTGCATGGAGCAGCAGACTCGCTACTTCGAGCGCCGGCATCCCGAGCTGGCCGGCAG
CCCTCGTCTGCGAGCCTACATGCTGCGCATCGGCCTGGATCAGCTCTACCAGAGCCTCGTGGACGGCAAC
TTCGACGATGCTGCCTGGGCTCAAGGCCGCTGCGATGCCATCGTCCGCAGCGGGGCCGGCACCGTCGGTC
GCACACAAATCGCTCGCCGGAGCGCAGCCGTATGGACCGACGGCTGCGTCGAGGTGCTGGCCGACAGCGG
CAACCGCCGGCCCAGTACACGACCGCGCGCTAAGGAGGTAGGTCGAGTTTAGACTCTAGCCATCACGATG
GCCGCAATAAAATATCTTTATTTTCATTACATCTGTGTGTTGGTTTTTTGTGTGAATCGATAGCGATAAG
GATCCTCTTTGCGCTTGCGTTTTCCCTTGTCCAGATAGCCCAGTAGCTGACATTCATCCGGGGTCAGCAC
CGTTTCTGCGGACTGGCTTTCTACGTAATGGTTTCTTAGACGTCAGGTGGCACTTTTCGGGGAAATGTGC
GCGGAACCCCTATTTGTTTATTTTTCTAAATACATTCAAATATGTATCCGCTCATGAGACAATAACCCTG
ATAAATGCTTCAATAATATTGAAAAAGGAAGAGTATGAGTATTCAACATTTCCGTGTCGCCCTTATTCCC
TTTTTTGCGGCATTTTGCCTTCCTGTTTTTGCTCACCCAGAAACGCTGGTGAAAGTAAAAGATGCTGAAG
ATCAGTTGGGTGCACGAGTGGGTTACATCGAACTGGATCTCAACAGCGGTAAGATCCTTGAGAGTTTTCG
CCCCGAAGAACGTTTTCCAATGATGAGCACTTTCAAAGTTCTGCTATGTGGCGCGGTATTATCCCGTATT
GACGCCGGGCAAGAGCAACTCGGTCGCCGCATACACTATTCTCAGAATGACTTGGTTGAGTACTCACCAG
TCACAGAAAAGCATCTTACGGATGGCATGACAGTAAGAGAATTATGCAGTGCTGCCATAACCATGAGTGA
TAACACTGCGGCCAACTTACTTCTGACAACTATCGGAGGACCGAAGGAGCTAACCGCTTTTTTGCACAAC
ATGGGGGATCATGTAACTCGCCTTGATCGTTGGGAACCGGAGCTGAATGAAGCCATACCAAACGACGAGC
GTGACACCACGATGCCTGTAGCAATGGCAACAACGTTGCGCAAACTATTAACTGGCGAACTACTTACTCT
AGCTTCCCGGCAACAATTAATAGACTGGATGGAGGCGGATAAAGTTGCAGGACCACTTCTGCGCTCGGCC
CTTCCGGCTGGCTGGTTTATTGCTGATAAATCTGGAGCCGGTGAGCGTGGGTCTCGCGGTATCATTGCAG
CACTGGGGCCAGATGGTAAGCCCTCCCGTATCGTAGTTATCTACACGACGGGGAGTCAGGCAACTATGGA
TGAACGAAATAGACAGATCGCTGAGATAGGTGCCTCACTGATTAAGCATTGGTAATTCGAAATGACCGAC
CAAGCGACGCCCAACCGGTATCAGCTCACTCAAAGGCGGTAATACGGTTATCCACAGAATCAGGGGATAA
CGCAGGAAAGAACATGTGAGCAAAAGGCCAGCAAAAGGCCAGGAACCGTAAAAAGGCCGCGTTGCTGGCG
TTTTTCCATAGGCTCCGCCCCCCTGACGAGCATCACAAAAATCGACGCTCAAGTCAGAGGTGGCGAAACC
CGACAGGACTATAAAGATACCAGGCGTTTCCCCCTGGAAGCTCCCTCGTGCGCTCTCCTGTTCCGACCCT
GCCGCTTACCGGATACCTGTCCGCCTTTCTCCCTTCGGGAAGCGTGGCGCTTTCTCATAGCTCACGCTGT
AGGTATCTCAGTTCGGTGTAGGTCGTTCGCTCCAAGCTGGGCTGTGTGCACGAACCCCCCGTTCAGCCCG
ACCGCTGCGCCTTATCCGGTAACTATCGTCTTGAGTCCAACCCGGTAAGACACGACTTATCGCCACTGGC
AGCAGCCACTGGTAACAGGATTAGCAGAGCGAGGTATGTAGGCGGTGCTACAGAGTTCTTGAAGTGGTGG
CCTAACTACGGCTACACTAGAAGGACAGTATTTGGTATCTGCGCTCTGCTGAAGCCAGTTACCTTCGGAA
AAAGAGTTGGTAGCTCTTGATCCGGCAAACAAACCACCGCTGGTAGCGGTGGTTTTTTTGTTTGCAAGCA
GCAGATTACGCGCAGAAAAAAAGGATTTCAAGAAGATCCTTTGATCTTTTCTACGGGGTCTGACGCTCAG
TGGAACGAAAACTCACGTTAAGGGATTTTGGTCATGAGATTATCAAAAAGGATCTTCACCTAGATCCTTT
TATAGTCCGGAAATACAGGAACGCACGCTGGATGGCCCTTCGCTGGGATGGTGAAACCATGAAAAATGGC
AGCTTCAGTGGATTAAGTGGGGGTAATGTGGCCTGTACCCTCTGGTTGCATAGGTATTCATACGGTTAAA
ATTTATCAGGCGCGATTGCGGCAGTTTTTCGGGTGGTTTGTTGCCATTTTTACCTGTCTGCTGCCGTGAT
CGCGCTGAACGCGTTTTAGCGGTGCGTACAATTAAGGGATTATGGTAAATCCACTTACTGTCTGCCCTCG
TAGCCATCGAGATAAACCGCAGTACTCCGGCCACGATGCGTCCGGCGTAGAGGATCGAGATCT
