>Addgene plasmid #210944 | pNLF1-N_GID4:1-300 | depositor partial sequence | sequence record 411368 | Insert sequence
ATGTGTGCGCGAGGGCAAGTCGGGAGGGGGACCCAGCTCAGGACTGGGAGGCCCTGCTCGCAGGTCCCTG
GGTCCCGGTGGCGGCCGGAGCGCTTGCTCCGCAGGCAGCGGGCGGGTGGTCGCCCCTCCCGCCCCCACCC
CGCGCGTGCGCGCCCCGGCCTCTCCCTCCCCGCCACCCTCCTCGGCTCCCGCGCGGCGGCGGCGGTTCCT
CTCCCACTCCCCCCAGCCCTGGCTCCGGGGGACCCCGCGATGCCGGTCCGCACCGAGTGTCCCCCGCCGG
CCGGTGCCTCCGCTGCCTCCGCGGCCTCACTCATCCCGCCGCCGCCCATCAACACCCAGCAGCCCGGCGT
GGCCACCAGCCTGCTCTAC
[498 nt withheld, positions 370-867]
CCTGAACACAGTGCACCCATCTATGAATTCCGG
